>Addgene plasmid #37820 | pPROBE-OT | addgene full sequence | sequence record 376365 | Addgene NGS Result
CACGGGGAGAGCCTGAGCAAACTGGCCTCAGGCATTTGAGAAGCACACGGTCACACTGCTTCCGGTAGTC
AATAAACCGGTAAACCAGCAATAGACATAAGCGGCTATTTAACGACCCTGCCCTGAACCGACGACCGGGT
CGAATTTGCTTTCGAATTTCTGCCATTCATCCGCTTATTATCACTTATTCAGGCGTAGCAACCAGGCGTT
TAAGGGCACCAATAACTGCCTTAAAAAAATTACGCCCCGCCCTGCCACTCATCGCAGTACGGCCTATTGG
TTAAAAAATGAGCTGATTTAACAAAAATTTAACGCGAATTTTAACAAAATATTAACGCTTACAATTTCCA
TTCGCCATTCAGGCTGCGCAACTGTTGGGAAGGGCGATCGGTGCGGGCCTCTTCGCTATTACGCCAGCTG
GCGAAAGGGGGATGTGCTGCAAGGCGATTAAGTTGGGTAACGCCAGGGTTTTCCCAGTCACGACGTTGTA
AAACGACGGCCAGTGAGCGCGCGTAATACGACTCACTATAGGGCGAATTGGAGCTGGGGCCGCAATTCCC
AATTCCCCAGGCATCAAATAAAACGAAAGGCTCAGTCGAAAGACTGGGCCTTTCGTTTTATCTGTTGTTT
GTCGGTGAACGCTCTCCTGAGTAGGACAAATCCGCCGGGAGCGGATTTGAACGTTGCGAAGCAACGGCCC
GGAGGGTGGCGGGCAGGACGCCCGCCATAAACTGCCAGGAATTAATTCCCCAGGCATCAAATAAAACGAA
AGGCTCAGTCGAAAGACTGGGCCTTTCGTTTTATCTGTTGTTTGTCGGTGAACGCTCTCCTGAGTAGGAC
AAATCCGCCGGGAGCGGATTTGAACGTTGCGAAGCAACGGCCCGGAGGGTGGCGGGCAGGACGCCCGCCA
TAAACTGCCAGGAATTAATTCCCCAGGCATCAAATAAAACGAAAGGCTCAGTCGAAAGACTGGGCCTTTC
GTTTTATCTGTTGTTTGTCGGTGAACGCTCTCCTGAGTAGGACAAATCCGCCGGGAGCGGATTTGAACGT
TGCGAAGCAACGGCCCGGAGGGTGGCGGGCAGGACGCCCGCCATAAACTGCCAGGAATTAATTCCCCAGG
CATCAAATAAAACGAAAGGCTCAGTCGAAAGACTGGGCCTTTCGTTTTATCTGTTGTTTGTCGGTGAACG
CTCTCCTGAGTAGGACAAATCCGCCGGGAGCGGATTTGAACGTTGCGAAGCAACGGCCCGGAGGGTGGCG
GGCAGGACGCCCGCCATAAACTGCCAGGAATTGGGGATCGGAAGCTTGCATGCCTGCAGGTCGACTCTAG
AGGATCCCCGGGTACCGAGCTCGAATTCGGCTTATTCCCTAACTAACTAAAGATTAACTTTATAAGGAGG
AAAAACATATGAGTAAAGGAGAAGAACTTTTCACTGGAGTTGTCCCAATTCTTGTTGAATTAGATGGTGA
TGTTAATGGGCACAAATTTTCTGTCAGTGGAGAGGGTGAAGGTGATGCAACATACGGAAAACTTACCCTT
AAATTTATTTGCACTACTGGAAAACTACCTGTTCCATGGCCAACACTTGTCACTACTTTGACTTATGGTG
TTCAATGCTTTTCAAGATACCCAGATCATATGAAACGGCATGACTTTTTCAAGAGTGCCATGCCCGAAGG
TTATGTACAGGAAAGAACTATATTTTTCAAAGATGACGGGAACTATAAGACACGTGCTGAAGTCAAGTTT
GAAGGTGATACACTTGTTAATAGAATCGAGTTAAAAGGTATTGATTTTAAAGAAGATGGAAACATTCTTG
GACACAAGTTGGAATACAACTATAACTCACACAATGTATACATCATGGCAGACAAACAAAAGAATGGAAT
CAAAGTTAACTTCAAAATTAGACACAACATTGAAGATGGAAGCGTTCAACTAGCAGACCATTATCAACAA
AATACTCCAATTGGCGATGGCCCTGTCCTTTTACCAGACAACCATTACCTGTCCACACAATCTGCCCTTT
CGAAAGATCCCAACGAAAAGAGAGACCACATGGTCCTTCTTGAGTTTGTAACAGCTGCTGGGATTACACA
TGGCATGGATGAACTATACAAATAGGAATTAATTCCAGGCATCAAATAAAACGAAAGGCTCAGTCGAAAG
ACTGGGCCTTTCGTTTTATCTGTTGTTTGTCGGTGAACGCTCTCCTGAGTAGGACAAATCCGCCGGGAGC
GGATTTGAACGTTGCGAAGCAACGGCCCGGAGGGTGGCGGGCAGGACGCCCGCCATAAACTGCCAGGAAT
TGGGGGCGGCCCCCCCTCGAGGTCAGCTTTATGCTTGTAAACCGTTTTGTGAAAAAATTTTTAAAATAAA
AAAGGGGACCTCTAGGGTCCCCAATTAATTAGTAATATAATCTATTAAAGGTCATTCAAAAGGTCATCCA
CCGGATCAATTCCCCTGCTCGCGCAGGCTGGGTGCCAAGCTCTCGGGTAACATCAAGGCCCGATCCTTGG
AGCCCTTGCCCTCCCGCACGATGATCGT
[255 nt withheld, positions 2549-2803]
CGTGGAGACCGAAACCTTGCGCTCGTTCGCCAGCCAGGACAGAAATGCCTCGACTTCGCTGCTGCCCAAG
GTTGCCGGGTGACGCACACCGTGGAAACGGATGAAGGCACGAACCCAGTGGACATAAGCCTGTTCGGTTC
GTAAGCTGTAATGCAAGTAGCGTATGCGCTCACGCAACTGGTCCAGAACCTTGACCGAACGCAGCGGTGG
TAACGGCGCAGTGGCGGTTTTCATGGCTTGTTATGACTGTTTTTTTGGGGTACAGTCTATGCCTCGGGCA
TCCAAGCAGCAAGCGCGTTACGCCGTGGGTCGATGTTTGATGTTATGGAGCAGCAACGATGTTACGCAGC
AGGGCAGTCGCCCTAAAACAAAGTTAAACATCATGAGGGAAGCGGTGATCGCCGAAGTATCGACTCAACT
ATCAGAGGTAGTTGGCGTCATCGAGCGCCATCTCGAACCGACGTTGCTGGCCGTACATTTGTACGGCTCC
GCAGTGGATGGCGGCCTGAAGCCACACAGTGATATTGATTTGCTGGTTACGGTGACCGTAAGGCTTGATG
AAACAACGCGGCGAGCTTTGATCAACGACCTTTTGGAAACTTCGGCTTCCCCTGGAGAGAGCGAGATTCT
CCGCGCTGTAGAAGTCACCATTGTTGTGCACGACGACATCATTCCGTGGCGTTATCCAGCTAAGCGCGAA
CTGCAATTTGGAGAATGGCAGCGCAATGACATTCTTGCAGGTATCTTCGAGCCAGCCACGATCGACATTG
ATCTGGCTATCTTGCTGACAAAAGCAAGAGAACATAGCGTTGCCTTGGTAGGTCCAGCGGCGGAGGAACT
CTTTGATCCGGTTCCTGAACAGGATCTATTTGAGGCGCTAAATGAAACCTTAACGCTATGGAACTCGCCG
CCCGACTGGGCTGGCGATGAGCGAAATGTAGTGCTTACGTTGTCCCGCATTTGGTACAGCGCAGTAACCG
GCAAAATCGCGCCGAAGGATGTCGCTGCCGACTGGGCAATGGAGCGCCTGCCGGCCCAGTATCAGCCCGT
CATACTTGAAGCTAGACAGGCTTATCTTGGACAAGAAGAAGATCGCTTGGCCTCGCGCGCAGATCAGTTG
GAAGAATTTGTCCACTACGTGAAAGGCGAGATCACCAAGGTAGTCGGCAAATAATGTCTAACAATTCGTT
CAAGCCGACGCCGCTTCGCGGCGCGGCTTAACTCAAGCGTTAGATGCACTAAGCACATAATTGCTCACAG
CCAAACTATCAGGTCAAGTCTGCTTTTATTATTTTTAAGCGTGCATAATAAGCCCTACACAAATTGGGAG
ATATATCATGAAAGGCTGGCTTTTTCTTGTTATCGCAATAGTTGGCGAAGTAATCGCAACATCCGCATTA
AAATCTAGCGAGGGCTTTACTAAGCTGATCCGGTGGATGACCTTTTGAATGACCTTTAATAGATTATATT
ACTAATTAATTGGGGACCCTAGAGGTCCCCTTTTTTATTTTAAAAATTTTTTCACAAAACGGTTTACAAG
CATAAAGCTGGGGGATCTTGATCCCCTGCGCCATCAGATCCTTGGCGGCAAGAAAGCCATCCAGTTTACT
TTGCAGGGCTTCCCAACCTTACCAGAGGGCGCCCCAGCTGGCAATTCCGGTTCGCTTGCTGTCCATAAAA
CCGCCCAGTCTAGCTATCGCCATGTAAGCCCACTGCAAGCTACCTGCTTTCTCTTTGCGCTTGCGTTTTC
CCTTGTCCAGATAGCCCAGTAGCTGACATTCATCCCAGGTGGCACTTTTCGGGGAAATGTGCGCGCCCGC
GTTCCTGCTGGCGCTGGGCCTGTTTCTGGCGCTGGACTTCCCGCTGTTCCGTCAGCAGCTTTTCGCCCAC
GGCCTTGATGATCGCGGCGGCCTTGGCCTGCATATCCCGATTCAACGGCCCCAGGGCGTCCAGAACGGGC
TTCAGGCGCTCCCGAAGGTCTCGGGCCGTCTCTTGGGCTTGATCGGCCTTCTTGCGCATCTCACGCGCTC
CTGCGGCGGCCTGTAGGGCAGGCTCATACCCCTGCCGAACCGCTTTTGTCAGCCGGTCGGCCACGGCTTC
CGGCGTCTCAACGCGCTTTGAGATTCCCAGCTTTTCGGCCAATCCCTGCGGTGCATAGGCGCGTGGCTCG
ACCGCTTGCGGGCTGATGGTGACGTGGCCCACTGGTGGCCGCTCCAGGGCCTCGTAGAACGCCTGAATGC
GCGTGTGACGTGCCTTGCTGCCCTCGATGCCCCGTTGCAGCCCTAGATCGGCCACAGCGGCCGCAAACGT
GGTCTGGTCGCGGGTCATCTGCGCTTTGTTGCCGATGAACTCCTTGGCCGACAGCCTGCCGTCCTGCGTC
AGCGGCACCACGAACGCGGTCATGTGCGGGCTGGTTTCGTCACGGTGGATGCTGGCCGTCACGATGCGAT
CCGCCCCGTACTTGTCCGCCAGCCACTTGTGCGCCTTCTCGAAGAACGCCGCCTGCTGTTCTTGGCTGGC
CGACTTCCACCATTCCGGGCTGGCCGTCATGACGTACTCGACCGCCAACACAGCGTCCTTGCGCCGCTTC
TCTGGCAGCAACTCGCGCAGTCGGCCCATCGCTTCATCGGTGCTGCTGGCCGCCCAGTGCTCGTTCTCTG
GCGTCCTGCTGGCGTCAGCGTTGGGCGTCTCGCGCTCGCGGTAGGCGTGCTTGAGACTGGCCGCCACGTT
GCCCATTTTCGCCAGCTTCTTGCATCGCATGATCGCGTATGCCGCCATGCCTGCCCCTCCCTTTTGGTGT
CCAACCGGCTCGACGGGGGCAGCGCAAGGCGGTGCCTCCGGCGGGCCACTCAATGCTTGAGTATACTCAC
TAGACTTTGCTTCGCAAAGTCGTGACCGCCTACGGCGGCTGCGGCGCCCTACGGGCTTGCTCTCCGGGCT
TCGCCCTGCGCGGTCGCTGCGCTCCCTTGCCAGCCCGTGGATATGTGGACGATGGCCGCGAGCGGCCACC
GGCTGGCTCGCTTCGCTCGGCCCGTGGACAACCCTGCTGGACAAGCTGATGGACAGGCTGCGCCTGCCCA
CGAGCTTGACCACAGGGATTGCCCACCGGCTACCCAGCCTTCGACCACATACCCACCGGCTCCAACTGCG
CGGCCTGCGGCCTTGCCCCATCAATTTTTTTAATTTTCTCTGGGGAAAAGCCTCCGGCCTGCGGCCTGCG
CGCTTCGCTTGCCGGTTGGACACCAAGTGGAAGGCGGGTCAAGGCTCGCGCAGCGACCGCGCAGCGGCTT
GGCCTTGACGCGCCTGGAACGACCCAAGCCTATGCGAGTGGGGGCAGTCGAAGGGCGAAGCCCGCCCGCC
TGCCCCCCGAGCCTCACGGCGGCGAGTGCGGGGGTTCCAAGGGGGCAGCGCCACCTTGGGCAAGGCCGAA
GGCCGCGCAGTCGATCAACAAGCCCCGGAGGGGCCACTTTTTGCCGGAGGGGGAGCCGCGCCGAAGGCGT
GGGGGAACCCCGCAGGGGTGCCCTTCTTTGGGCACCAAAGAACTAGATATAGGGCGAAATGCGAAAGACT
TAAAAATCAACAACTTAAAAAAGGGGGGTACGCAACAGCTCATTGCGGCACCCCCCGCAATAGCTCATTG
CGTAGGTTAAAGAAAATCTGTAATTGACTGCCACTTTTACGCAACGCATAATTGTTGTCGCGCTGCCGAA
AAGTTGCAGCTGATTGCGCATGGTGCCGCAACCGTGCGGCACCCCTACCGCATGGAGATAAGCATGGCCA
CGCAGTCCAGAGAAATCGGCATTCAAGCCAAGAACAAGCCCGGTCACTGGGTGCAAACGGAACGCAAAGC
GCATGAGGCGTGGGCCGGGCTTATTGCGAGGAAACCCACGGCGGCAATGCTGCTGCATCACCTCGTGGCG
CAGATGGGCCACCAGAACGCCGTGGTGGTCAGCCAGAAGACACTTTCCAAGCTCATCGGACGTTCTTTGC
GGACGGTCCAATACGCAGTCAAGGACTTGGTGGCCGAGCGCTGGATCTCCGTCGTGAAGCTCAACGGCCC
CGGCACCGTGTCGGCCTACGTGGTCAATGACCGCGTGGCGTGGGGCCAGCCCCGCGACCAGTTGCGCCTG
TCGGTGTTCAGTGCCGCCGTGGTGGTTGATCACGACGACCAGGACGAATCGCTGTTGGGGCATGGCGACC
TGCGCCGCATCCCGACCCTGTATCCGGGCGAGCAGCAACTACCGACCGGCCCCGGCGAGGAGCCGCCCAG
CCAGCCCGGCATTCCGGGCATGGAACCAGACCTGCCAGCCTTGACCGAAACGGAGGAATGGGAACGGCGC
GGGCAGCAGCGCCTGCCGATGCCCGATGAGCCGTGTTTTCTGGACGATGGCGAGCCGTTGGAGCCGCCGA
CACGGGTCACGCTGCCGCGCCGGTAGCACTTGGGTTGCGCAGCAACCCGTAAGTGCGCTGTTCCAGACTA
TCGGCTGTAGCCGCCTCGCCGCCCTATACCTTGTCTGCCTCCCCGCGTTGCGTCGCGGTGCATGGAGCCG
GGCCACCTCGACCTGAATGGAAGCCGGCGGCACCTCGCTAACGGATTCACCGTTTTTATCAGGCTCTGGG
AGGCAGAATAAATGATCATATCGTCAATTATTACCTC
Features (pLannotate 1.2.2; 20 found; start..end, strand, type, name):
    239..270     -  CDS            CmR (fragment): chloramphenicol acetyltransferase confers resistance to chloramphenicol
    270..347     +  rep_origin     M13 ori (fragment): M13 bacteriophage origin of replication; arrow indicates direction of (+) strand synthesis
    351..506     -  CDS            lacZα (fragment): LacZα fragment of β-galactosidase; lacZ fragment
    514..532     +  promoter       T7 promoter: promoter for bacteriophage T7 RNA polymerase
    575..661     +  terminator     rrnB T1 terminator: Escherichia coli rrnB; transcription terminator T1 from the E. coli rrnB gene
    758..844     +  terminator     rrnB T1 terminator: Escherichia coli rrnB; transcription terminator T1 from the E. coli rrnB gene
    941..1027    +  terminator     rrnB T1 terminator: Escherichia coli rrnB; transcription terminator T1 from the E. coli rrnB gene
   1124..1210    +  terminator     rrnB T1 terminator: Escherichia coli rrnB; transcription terminator T1 from the E. coli rrnB gene
   1302..1358    -  misc_feature   MCS: pUC18/19 multiple cloning site
   1409..2125    +  CDS            GFP: Aequoria victoria green fluorescent protein
   2143..2229    +  terminator     rrnB T1 terminator: Escherichia coli rrnB; transcription terminator T1 from the E. coli rrnB gene
   2318..2334    -  misc_feature   MCS (fragment): pBluescript multiple cloning site
   2465..3037    -  CDS            int (fragment) (sequence partly withheld): INT2_ECOLX - Protein inferred from homology: Swiss-Prot protein existence level 3. Putative integrase believed to be involved in the insertion of antibiotic resistance genes into plasmids and transposons. From Escherichia coli.
   3123..3179    +  CDS            GmR (fragment): gentamycin acetyltransferase; aacC1; confers resistance to gentamycin
   3186..3977    +  CDS            SmR: aminoglycoside adenylyltransferase (Murphy, 1985); aadA; confers resistance to spectinomycin and streptomycin
   4141..4230    +  CDS            qacE (fragment): QACE_ECOLX - Protein inferred from homology: Swiss-Prot protein existence level 3. Multidrug exporter. Is implicated for the resistance to bacteriocidal quaternary ammonium compounds. From Escherichia coli.
   4357..4641    -  CDS            tnpA (fragment): TN5P_ECOLX - Also known as tnp. Experimental evidence at protein level: Swiss-Prot protein existence level 1. Mediates transposition of transposon Tn5 by a 'cut and paste' mechanism. First, the monomeric transposase binds the 19 bp inverted DNA repeats flanking the transposon. Then, dimerization of the DNA- bound transposase creates a synaptic DNA complex. After nicking of the first DNA strand, excision of the transposon proceeds through a series of intermediates. The transposase then mediates the insertion of the transposon at a new site by strand transfer. The activity of the wild- type tran
   5805..6576    +  rep_origin     pBBR1 oriV: replication origin of the broad-host-range plasmid pBBR1 from Bordetella bronchiseptica; requires the pBBR1 Rep protein for replication
   6577..7239    +  CDS            pBBR1 Rep: replication protein for the broad-host-range plasmid pBBR1 from Bordetella bronchiseptica
   7300..7369    +  CDS            TcR (fragment): tetracycline efflux protein; tet; confers resistance to tetracycline
