[The description below was written by a language model from this plasmid's Addgene catalogue record and pLannotate feature annotations shown in this document.]
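Description:
pPROBE-OT is a broad-host-range promoter-probe plasmid of about 7.5 kb built on the pBBR1 replicon. The annotated sequence carries the pBBR1 oriV together with the adjacent pBBR1 Rep gene, whose product the origin requires. This pairing allows replication in E. coli, where the plasmid is propagated, and is what gives pBBR1-derived vectors their wide range of Gram-negative hosts. Selection is by streptomycin, conferred by an intact aadA (SmR) aminoglycoside adenylyltransferase gene that also gives spectinomycin resistance. Copy number is recorded as unknown. The resistance gene is flanked by short fragments of an integron integrase, a gentamicin acetyltransferase, qacE and Tn5 transposase. Small pieces of CmR, TcR, lacZα and an M13 origin also appear elsewhere. All of these are partial matches and look like nonfunctional remnants of the plasmid's construction history rather than working parts.

The payload is a promoterless Aequorea victoria GFP coding sequence placed directly downstream of a pUC18/19-type multiple cloning site. Four tandem copies of the rrnB T1 transcription terminator sit upstream of the cloning site, and a fifth copy follows gfp. The upstream terminators block read-through transcription from the vector, including from the nearby T7 promoter remnant, so background fluorescence should stay low. The downstream terminator stops transcripts from running out of the reporter into the rest of the plasmid. A DNA fragment cloned into the polylinker will therefore drive GFP only if it has promoter activity in the right orientation. This makes the vector suited to testing candidate promoters and monitoring their activity by fluorescence in diverse bacteria. The depositor refers users to a separate table for the full list of restriction sites in the polylinker.
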