Addgene plasmid #37820: pPROBE-OT
Depositing lab: Steven Lindow. Depositing organization: University of California, Berkeley. Publication: Improved gfp and inaZ broad-host-range promoter-probe vectors. Miller WG, Leveau JH, Lindow SE. Mol Plant Microbe Interact. 2000 Nov;13(11):1243-50. 10.1094/MPMI.2000.13.11.1243 PubMed 11059491.
Backbone
  Vector backbone: pBBR1
Growth in bacteria
  Bacterial resistance: Streptomycin, 50 μg/mL
  Growth temperature: 37°C
  Growth strain: DH5alpha
  Copy number: Unknown
Gene/Insert
  Gene/Insert name: Promotorless gfp reporter gene
  Species: bacteria
Terms and licenses: Academic/Nonprofit Terms; Industry Terms: Not Available to Industry
Depositor comments: Please refer to the attached table for a complete list of restriction sites in the MCS.
How to cite: pPROBE-OT was a gift from Steven Lindow (Addgene plasmid # 37820 ; http://n2t.net/addgene:37820 ; RRID:Addgene_37820)
