>Addgene plasmid #37820 | pPROBE-OT | addgene partial sequence | sequence record 49620 | GFP-R 5'-CCATCTAATTCAACAAGAATTGGGACAAC-3'
CCTTTACTCATATGTTTTTCCTCCTTATAAAGTTAATCTTTAGTTAGTTAGGGAATAAGCCGAATTCGAG
CTCGGTACCCGGGGATCCTCTAGAGTCGACCTGCAGGCATGCAAGCTTCCGATCCCCAATTCCTGGCAGT
TTATGGCGGGCGTCCTGCCCGCCACCCTCCGGGCCGTTGCTTCGCAACGTTCAAATCCGCTCCCGGCGGA
TTTGTCCTACTCAGGAGAGCGTTCACCGACAAACAACAGATAAAACGAAAGGCCCAGTCTTTCGACTGAG
CCTTTCGTTTTATTTGATGCCTGGGGAATTAATTCCTGGCAGTTTATGGCGGGCGTCCTGCCCGCCACCC
TCCGGGCCGTTGCTTCGCAACGTTCAAATCCGCTCCCGGCGGATTTGTCCTACTCAGGAGAGCGTTCACC
GACAAACAACAGATAAAACGAAAGGCCCAGTCTTTCGACTGAGCCTTTCGTTTTATTTGATGCCTGGGGA
ATTAATTCCTGGCAGTTTATGGCGGGCGTCCTGCCCGCCACCCTCCGGGCCGTTGCTTCGCAACGTTCAA
ATCCGCTCCCGGCGGATTTGTCCTACTCAGGAGAGCGTTCACCGACAAACAACAGATAAAACGAAAGGCC
CAGTCTTTCGACTGAGCCTTTCGTTTTATTTGATGC
